>Addgene plasmid #82390 | pCas45 | addgene full sequence | sequence record 161485 | Addgene NGS result
TCGCGCGTTTCGGTGATGACGGTGAAAACCTCTGACACATGCAGCTCCCGGAGACGGTCACAGCTTGTCT
GTAAGCGGATGCCGGGAGCAGACAAGCCCGTCAGGGCGCGTCAGCGGGTGTTGGCGGGTGTCGGGGCTGG
CTTAACTATGCGGCATCAGAGCAGATTGTACTGAGAGTGCACCATATGCGGTGTGAAATACCGCACAGAT
GCGTAAGGAGAAAATACCGCATCAGGCGCCATTCGCCATTCAGGCTGCGCAACTGTTGGGAAGGGCGATC
GGTGCGGGCCTCTTCGCTATTACGCCAGCTGGCGAAAGGGGGATGTGCTGCAAGGCGATTAAGTTGGGTA
ACGCCAGGGTTTTCCCAGTCACGACGTTGTAAAACGACGGCCAGTGATGTTTGGTCGAAAATTCTTCACA
CTTTTAACGGCTGTCTCCACAGTGTTCCTGACTCCTATTTACGGAGCGGCTCAAACGATGCAAGATCAAA
GTAATACGATGAATAATGAAAATTCATTGGGGAATAGTGCGACTGGGGTAGTCAACCAAACCGCTGTGTA
CAACTTAGGTCAAAGTGCCACCTACGGTTTTAGAGGGATCGTTTGTCCCCGCCCTTCCTTTGTGCTCAGT
GGCTCTGCAAATGGCAATACATTTGATGGGGAGAGTTCAAATTCCTACGCTCTTTCCGGTGCCATTATTG
TGCCCCTCGGTGGTCAAGTGGGCAGCAACTGTAGAGATTTCAGCACTACCCTACTGGAAAGAGAACAAGC
CGAATTAGCAAAGTTTCAAATCCAATCTTCAGCGGAAACAGTCAAACTTTGTGCTGACATGATTTCTTCA
GGCATTCAAGTAGATCCAGAGGTTTATCCAGTACTGGCGCGGCAATGTTCTGCAGTTCGGTTGGTTTCAC
AAGGACGGGCTTCTAGCACAAATGAAGCCCGACAAAATGAATCGACTCACAATAAGCTAGATGATGATGT
AGAATTGTCTGCTAATTACTTAAAAACTGAGTAAATATAATATTTTGAATAGTGAGGAAAAATATCTCAA
AGGCTATATGAAAATAAAAAAAGAGCGGCTAAAAAATCTTCAGCTTACAGTGACGCCTGTCTTTGCATTC
TAAAGCACTAAAACACAGTCGTTTTTTTACTGACTCCAAGTGTTTTTATTACTATACTTAGAAATTCGTC
AAATAGGCATGAAATTGCTGTATTAAAATATCCTACTGTATCTTTTAGTTCACACTATTTTTCTTGAGTT
AATTTTGTATCAATAACGGAATTCTTGACAGCTAGCTCAGTCCTAGGTATAATGCTAGCTGTTAACTGGC
ATCGCCCTCGCCCTCGCGTTTTAGAGCTAGAAATAGCAAGTTAAAATAAGGCTAGTCCGTTATCAACTTG
AAAAAGTGGCACCGAGTCGGTGCTTTTTTTGAAGCTTGGGCCCGAACAAAAACTCATCTCAGAAGAGGAT
CTGAATAGCGCCGTCGACCATCATCATCATCATCATTGAGTTTAAACGGTCTCCAGCTTGGCTGTTTTGG
CGGATGAGAGAAGATTTTCAGCCTGATACAGATTAAATCAGAACGCAGAAGCGGTCTGATAAAACAGAAT
TTGCCTGGCGGCAGTAGCGCGGTGGTCCCACCTGACCCCATGCCGAACTCAGAAGTGAAACGCCGTAGCG
CCGATGGTAGTGTGGGGTCTCCCCATGCGAGAGTAGGGAACTGCCAGGCATCAAATAAAACGAAAGGCTC
AGTCGAAAGACTGGGCCTTTCGTTTTATCTGTTGTTTGTCGGTGAACTACGGGGTCTGACGCTCAGTGGA
ACGAAAACTCACGTTAAGGGATTTTGGTCATGAACAATAAAACTGTCTGCTTACATAAACAGTAATACAA
GGGGTGTTATGAGCCATATTCAACGGGAAACGTCTTGCTCTAGGCCGCGATTAAATTCCAACATGGATGC
TGATTTATATGGGTATAAATGGGCTCGCGATAATGTCGGGCAATCAGGTGCGACAATCTATCGATTGTAT
GGGAAGCCCGATGCGCCAGAGTTGTTTCTGAAACATGGCAAAGGTAGCGTTGCCAATGATGTTACAGATG
AGATGGTCAGACTAAACTGGCTGACGGAATTTATGCCTCTTCCGACCATCAAGCATTTTATCCGTACTCC
TGATGATGCATGGTTACTCACCACTGCGATCCCCGGGAAAACAGCATTCCAGGTATTAGAAGAATATCCT
GATTCAGGTGAAAATATTGTTGATGCGCTGGCAGTGTTCCTGCGCCGGTTGCATTCGATTCCTGTTTGTA
ATTGTCCTTTTAACAGCGATCGCGTATTTCGTCTCGCTCAGGCGCAATCACGAATGAATAACGGTTTGGT
TGATGCGAGTGATTTTGATGACGAGCGTAATGGCTGGCCTGTTGAACAAGTCTGGAAAGAAATGCATAAA
CTTTTGCCATTCTCACCGGATTCAGTCGTCACTCATGGTGATTTCTCACTTGATAACCTTATTTTTGACG
AGGGGAAATTAATAGGTTGTATTGATGTTGGACGAGTCGGAATCGCAGACCGATACCAGGATCTTGCCAT
CCTATGGAACTGCCTCGGTGAGTTTTCTCCTTCATTACAGAAACGGCTTTTTCAAAAATATGGTATTGAT
AATCCTGATATGAATAAATTGCAGTTTCATTTGATGCTCGATGAGTTTTTCTAAGAATTAATTCATGAGC
GGATACATATTTGAATGTATTTAGAAAAATAAACAAATAGGGGTTCCGCGCACATTTCCCCGAAAAGGTG
GATCCGAAAATAAAGTCAAAGTGCTTCTATAATTTAAGATCTATTTTTAAACAGTACAGCTTTACAGAAA
GAAAAACCAGAAGGGACGCCTATTTTATCTCGTTTTCTTCCCAGAGTAGCAGGACATTTTTTTCTGTAAA
AGCAGAGCAATTTGTACTGAAATCATTATCAATAATGACATTAGATTCTTCGATCAAGACATCTGTACCG
TTGCTTATATCTGCTTCAGAGCCTAATACAATGGGGTATTGTGGTTGTTGACATGCAGCATTAACGAGTA
CTTTGACTGGGAATACAACCGAATCATCGCTATAGGTGTAGACATTGGCGTGGTAGTAATAGGTATAGTC
ATCATAGTCGTAATTATATTCATAACCATACCGATACTGGTAATCAAAATCAATAAATACAGGTTCACTT
TTTGCCTGTTGAACAACGATAAATGATAGACCACTAAGGGCTGCTGTAAACAGTTTATTCATTTTGCTTT
CTCCATCCCTTGACTTAATTAAGCTTGGCGTAATCATGGTCATAGCTGTTTCCTGTGTGAAATTGTTATC
CGCTCACAATTCCACACAACATACGAGCCGGAAGCATAAAGTGTAAAGCCTGGGGTGCCTAATGAGTGAG
CTAACTCACATTAATTGCGTTGCGCTCACTGCCCGCTTTCCAGTCGGGAAACCTGTCGTGCCAGCTGCAT
TAATGAATCGGCCAACGCGCGGGGAGAGGCGGTTTGCGTATTGGGCGCTCTTCCGCTTCCTCGCTCACTG
ACTCGCTGCGCTCGGTCGTTCGGCTGCGGCGAGCGGTATCAGCTCACTCAAAGGCGGTAATACGGTTATC
CACAGAATCAGGGGATAACGCAGGAAAGAACATGTGAGCAAAAGGCCAGCAAAAGGCCAGGAACCGTAAA
AAGGCCGCGTTGCTGGCGTTTTTCCATAGGCTCCGCCCCCCTGACGAGCATCACAAAAATCGACGCTCAA
GTCAGAGGTGGCGAAACCCGACAGGACTATAAAGATACCAGGCGTTTCCCCCTGGAAGCTCCCTCGTGCG
CTCTCCTGTTCCGACCCTGCCGCTTACCGGATACCTGTCCGCCTTTCTCCCTTCGGGAAGCGTGGCGCTT
TCTCATAGCTCACGCTGTAGGTATCTCAGTTCGGTGTAGGTCGTTCGCTCCAAGCTGGGCTGTGTGCACG
AACCCCCCGTTCAGCCCGACCGCTGCGCCTTATCCGGTAACTATCGTCTTGAGTCCAACCCGGTAAGACA
CGACTTATCGCCACTGGCAGCAGCCACTGGTAACAGGATTAGCAGAGCGAGGTATGTAGGCGGTGCTACA
GAGTTCTTGAAGTGGTGGCCTAACTACGGCTACACTAGAAGAACAGTATTTGGTATCTGCGCTCTGCTGA
AGCCAGTTACCTTCGGAAAAAGAGTTGGTAGCTCTTGATCCGGCAAACAAACCACCGCTGGTAGCGGTGG
TTTTTTTGTTTGCAAGCAGCAGATTACGCGCAGAAAAAAAGGATCTCAAGAAGATCCTTTGATCTTTTCT
ACGGGGTCTGACGCTCAGTGGAACGAAAACTCACGTTAAGGGATTTTGGTCATGAGATTATCAAAAAGGA
TCTTCACCTAGATCCTTTTAAATTAAAAATGAAGTTTTAAATCAATCTAAAGTATATATGAGTAAACTTG
GTCTGACAGTTACCAATGCTTAATCAGTGAGGCACCTATCTCAGCGATCTGTCTATTTCGTTCATCCATA
GTTGCCTGACTCCCCGTCGTGTAGATAACTACGATACGGGAGGGCTTACCATCTGGCCCCAGTGCTGCAA
TGATACCGCGAGACCCACGCTCACCGGCTCCAGATTTATCAGCAATAAACCAGCCAGCCGGAAGGGCCGA
GCGCAGAAGTGGTCCTGCAACTTTATCCGCCTCCATCCAGTCTATTAATTGTTGCCGGGAAGCTAGAGTA
AGTAGTTCGCCAGTTAATAGTTTGCGCAACGTTGTTGCCATTGCTACAGGCATCGTGGTGTCACGCTCGT
CGTTTGGTATGGCTTCATTCAGCTCCGGTTCCCAACGATCAAGGCGAGTTACATGATCCCCCATGTTGTG
CAAAAAAGCGGTTAGCTCCTTCGGTCCTCCGATCGTTGTCAGAAGTAAGTTGGCCGCAGTGTTATCACTC
ATGGTTATGGCAGCACTGCATAATTCTCTTACTGTCATGCCATCCGTAAGATGCTTTTCTGTGACTGGTG
AGTACTCAACCAAGTCATTCTGAGAATAGTGTATGCGGCGACCGAGTTGCTCTTGCCCGGCGTCAATACG
GGATAATACCGCGCCACATAGCAGAACTTTAAAAGTGCTCATCATTGGAAAACGTTCTTCGGGGCGAAAA
CTCTCAAGGATCTTACCGCTGTTGAGATCCAGTTCGATGTAACCCACTCGTGCACCCAACTGATCTTCAG
CATCTTTTACTTTCACCAGCGTTTCTGGGTGAGCAAAAACAGGAAGGCAAAATGCCGCAAAAAAGGGAAT
AAGGGCGACACGGAAATGTTGAATACTCATACTCTTCCTTTTTCAATATTATTGAAGCATTTATCAGGGT
TATTGTCTCATGAGCGGATACATATTTGAATGTATTTAGAAAAATAAACAAATAGGGGTTCCGCGCACAT
TTCCCCGAAAAGTGCCACCTGACGTCTAAGAAACCATTATTATCATGACATTAACCTATAAAAATAGGCG
TATCACGAGGCCCTTTCGTC
Features (pLannotate 1.2.2; 18 found; start..end, strand, type, name):
    137..236     +  misc_feature   bom (fragment): basis of mobility region from pBR322
    242..397     -  CDS            lacZα (fragment): LacZα fragment of β-galactosidase; lacZ fragment
   1285..1319    +  promoter       J23119 promoter: bacterial promoter (Registry of Standard Biological Parts BBa J23119)
   1327..1347    -  CDS            VN155(I152L) (fragment): improved N-terminal fragment of mVenus for use in bimolecular fluorescence complementation (BiFC) (Kodama and Hu, 2010)
   1348..1423    +  misc_RNA       gRNA scaffold: guide RNA scaffold for the Streptococcus pyogenes CRISPR/Cas9 system
   1489..1506    +  CDS            capTEV™ (fragment): composite tag for in vivo biotinylation, TEV protease cleavage, and 6xHis tagging
   1613..1728    +  ncRNA          5S rRNA: Accession: RF00001 - 5S ribosomal RNA
   1732..1778    +  terminator     rrnB T1 terminator: transcription terminator T1 from the E. coli rrnB gene
   1899..2714    +  CDS            KanR: aminoglycoside phosphotransferase; aph(3')-Ia; confers resistance to kanamycin in bacteria or G418 (Geneticin®) in eukaryotes
   2723..2780    -  promoter       AmpR promoter (fragment): bla
   3353..3369    -  protein_bind   lac operator: The lac repressor binds to the lac operator to inhibit transcription in E. coli. This inhibition can be relieved by adding lactose or isopropyl-β-D-thiogalactopyranoside (IPTG). lac repressor encoded by lacI
   3377..3407    -  promoter       lac promoter: promoter for the E. coli lac operon
   3422..3443    -  protein_bind   CAP binding site: CAP binding activates transcription in the presence of cAMP. E. coli catabolite activator protein
   3456..3548    -  CDS            lacI (fragment): lac repressor; lacI; The lac repressor binds to the lac operator to inhibit transcription in E. coli. This inhibition can be relieved by adding lactose or isopropyl-β-D-thiogalactopyranoside (IPTG).
   3731..4319    -  rep_origin     ori: high-copy-number ColE1/pMB1/pBR322/pUC origin of replication
   4490..5350    -  CDS            AmpR: β-lactamase; bla; confers resistance to ampicillin, carbenicillin, and related antibiotics
   5351..5455    -  promoter       AmpR promoter: bla
   5550..35      +  CDS            rop (fragment) (across the origin): Rop protein, which maintains plasmids at low copy number; rop
