[The description below was written by a language model from this plasmid's Addgene catalogue record and pLannotate feature annotations shown in this document.]
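Description:
pCas45 is a pUC19-based integration plasmid of about 5.5 kb that delivers a YFP-targeting single guide RNA into the NS1 (neutral site 1) locus of the cyanobacterium Synechococcus sp. PCC 7002, as part of a CRISPR interference toolkit. In E. coli it is maintained at high copy through the pUC/ColE1-type origin and selected with ampicillin via the β-lactamase gene. Remnants of the pUC19 lacZα region, lac promoter/operator and CAP binding site flank the inserted cassette, which was assembled by Gibson cloning.

The payload is a compact sgRNA expression unit. The strong constitutive synthetic J23119 promoter sits immediately upstream of a roughly 20-nt spacer, followed by the Streptococcus pyogenes Cas9 guide RNA scaffold. The annotation software labels the spacer as a reverse-strand fragment of an mVenus derivative, which fits a guide directed against YFP. According to the record, the guide carries additional bases at its 5′ end, as in the related construct pCas34, but differs in being driven by J23119. Downstream lie a 5S rRNA segment and the rrnB T1 terminator, which end transcription; the short "capTEV" hit in this region is probably an incidental annotation match rather than a functional tag. A kanamycin resistance gene, aph(3')-Ia, follows the sgRNA unit and allows selection of cyanobacterial integrants. The unannotated stretches on either side of the cassette presumably hold the NS1 homology arms for recombination, although the feature table does not label them.

No Cas9 or dCas9 gene is annotated, so this protein must be supplied separately. The plasmid serves to test and tune repression of a YFP reporter in cyanobacterial metabolic engineering work.
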