Addgene plasmid #82390: pCas45
Purpose: sgRNA targeting YFP with additional bases 5' end like pCas34, but from pJ23119 in the NS1 locus with kanamycin resistance
Depositing lab: Brian Pfleger. Depositing organization: University of Wisconsin, Madison. Publication: CRISPR interference as a titratable, trans-acting regulatory tool for metabolic engineering in the cyanobacterium Synechococcus sp. strain PCC 7002. Gordon GC, Korosh TC, Cameron JC, Markley AL, Begemann MB, Pfleger BF. Metab Eng. 2016 Jul 29. pii: S1096-7176(16)30062-3. doi: 10.1016/j.ymben.2016.07.007. PubMed 27481676.
Backbone
  Vector backbone: pUC19
  Total vector size (bp): 5545
Growth in bacteria
  Bacterial resistance: Ampicillin, 100 μg/mL
  Growth temperature: 37°C
  Growth strain: DH5alpha
  Copy number: High Copy
Gene/Insert
  Gene/Insert name: gRNA
  gRNA/shRNA sequence: YFP
  Promoter: PJ23119
  Cloning method: Gibson Cloning
  Sequencing primers: 5′ TTGGGTAACGCCAGGGT; 3′ GCTTCCGGCTCGTATGTTGTG
Terms and licenses: Academic/Nonprofit Terms; Industry Terms: Not Available to Industry
How to cite: pCas45 was a gift from Brian Pfleger (Addgene plasmid # 82390 ; http://n2t.net/addgene:82390 ; RRID:Addgene_82390)
