>Addgene plasmid #82390 | pCas45 | addgene partial sequence | sequence record 158798 | M13pUC-Fwd 5'-CCCAGTCACGACGTTGTAAAACG-3'
AATTCTTCACACTTTTAACGGCTGTCTCCACAGTGTTCCTGACTCCTATTTACGGAGCGGCTCAAACGAT
GCAAGATCAAAGTAATACGATGAATAATGAAAATTCATTGGGGAATAGTGCGACTGGGGTAGTCAACCAA
ACCGCTGTGTACAACTTAGGTCAAAGTGCCACCTACGGTTTTAGAGGGATCGTTTGTCCCCGCCCTTCCT
TTGTGCTCAGTGGCTCTGCAAATGGCAATACATTTGATGGGGAGAGTTCAAATTCCTACGCTCTTTCCGG
TGCCATTATTGTGCCCCTCGGTGGTCAAGTGGGCAGCAACTGTAGAGATTTCAGCACTACCCTACTGGAA
AGAGAACAAGCCGAATTAGCAAAGTTTCAAATCCAATCTTCAGCGGAAACAGTCAAACTTTGTGCTGACA
TGATTTCTTCAGGCATTCAAGTAGATCCAGAGGTTTATCCAGTACTGGCGCGGCAATGTTCTGCAGTTCG
GTTGGTTTCACAAGGACGGGCTTCTAGCACAAATGAAGCCCGACAAAATGAATCGACTCACAATAAGCTA
GATGATGATGTAGAATTGTCTGCTAATTACTTAAAAACTGAGTAAATATAATATTTTGAATAGTGAGGAA
AAATATCTCAAAGGCTATATGAAAATAAAAAAAGAGCGGCTAAAAAATCTTCAGCTTACAGTGACGCCTG
TCTTTGCATTCTAAAGCACTAAAACACAGTCGTTTTTTTACTGACTCCAAGTGTTTTTATTACTATACTT
AGAAATTCGTCAAATAGGCATGAAATTGCTGTATTAAAATATCCTACTGTATCTTTTAGTTCACACTATT
TT
