>Addgene plasmid #82390 | pCas45 | addgene partial sequence | sequence record 159547 | StrepPyoCas9-5UTR-F 5'-CGGTGCCACTTTTTCAAGTTG-3'
TTAACTTGCTATTTCTAGCTCTAAAACGCGAGGGCGAGGGCGATGCCAGTTAACAGCTAGCATTATACCT
AGGACTGAGCTAGCTGTCAAGAATTCCGTTATTGATACAAAATTAACTCAAGAAAAATAGTGTGAACTAA
AAGATACAGTAGGATATTTTAATACAGCAATTTCATGCCTATTTGACGAATTTCTAAGTATAGTAATAAA
AACACTTGGAGTCAGTAAAAAAACGACTGTGTTTTAGTGCTTTAGAATGCAAAGACAGGCGTCACTGTAA
GCTGAAGATTTTTTAGCCGCTCTTTTTTTATTTTCATATAGCCTTTGAGATATTTTTCCTCACTATTCAA
AATATTATATTTACTCAGTTTTTAAGTAATTAGCAGACAATTCTACATCATCATCTAGCTTATTGTGAGT
CGATTCATTTTGTCGGGCTTCATTTGTGCTAGAAGCCCGTCCTTGTGAAACCAACCGAACTGCAGAACAT
TGCCGCGCCAGTACTGGATAAACCTCTGGATCTACTTGAATGCCTGAAGAAATCATGTCAGCACAAAGTT
TGACTGTTTCCGCTGAAGATTGGATTTGAAACTTTGCTAATTCGGCTTGTTCTCTTTCCAGTAGGGTAGT
GCTGAAATCTCTACAGTTGCTGCCCACTTGACCACCGAGGGGCACAATAATGGCACCGGAAAGAGCGTAG
GAATTTGAACTCTCCCCATCAAATGTATTGCCATTTGCAGAGCCACTGAGCACAAAGGAAGGGCGGGGAC
AAACGATCCCTCTAAAACCGTAGGTGGCACTTTGACCTAAGTTGTACACAGCGGTTTGGTTGACTACCCC
AGTCGCACTATTCCCCAATGAATTTTCATTATTCATCGTATTACTTTGATCTTGCATCGTTTGAGCCGCT
CCGTAAATAGGAGTCAGGAA
